>Addgene plasmid #172217 | phCMV-coGALVenv-C4070A | addgene full sequence | sequence record 341502 | Addgene NGS Result
GAGCTTGGCCCATTGCATACGTTGTATCCATATCATAATATGTACATTTATATTGGCTCATGTCCAACAT
TACCGCCATGTTGACATTGATTATTGACTAGTTATTAATAGTAATCAATTACGGGGTCATTAGTTCATAG
CCCATATATGGAGTTCCGCGTTACATAACTTACGGTAAATGGCCCGCCTGGCTGACCGCCCAACGACCCC
CGCCCATTGACGTCAATAATGACGTATGTTCCCATAGTAACGCCAATAGGGACTTTCCATTGACGTCAAT
GGGTGGAGTATTTACGGTAAACTGCCCACTTGGCAGTACATCAAGTGTATCATATGCCAAGTACGCCCCC
TATTGACGTCAATGACGGTAAATGGCCCGCCTGGCATTATGCCCAGTACATGACCTTATGGGACTTTCCT
ACTTGGCAGTACATCTACGTATTAGTCATCGCTATTACCATGGTGATGCGGTTTTGGCAGTACATCAATG
GGCGTGGATAGCGGTTTGACTCACGGGGATTTCCAAGTCTCCACCCCATTGACGTCAATGGGAGTTTGTT
TTGGCACCAAAATCAACGGGACTTTCCAAAATGTCGTAACAACTCCGCCCCATTGACGCAAATGGGCGGT
AGGCGTGTACGGTGGGAGGTCTATATAAGCAGAGCTCGTTTAGTGAACCGTCAGATCGCCTGGAGACGCC
ATCCACGCTGTTTTGACCTCCATAGAAGACACCGGGACCGATCCAGCCTCCGGTCGACCGATCCTGAGAA
CTTCAGGGTGAGTTTGGGGACCCTTGATTGTTCTTTCTTTTTCGCTATTGTAAAATTCATGTTATATGGA
GGGGGCAAAGTTTTCAGGGTGTTGTTTAGAATGGGAAGATGTCCCTTGTATCACCATGGACCCTCATGAT
AATTTTGTTTCTTTCACTTTCTACTCTGTTGACAACCATTGTCTCCTCTTATTTTCTTTTCATTTTCTGT
AACTTTTTCGTTAAACTTTAGCTTGCATTTGTAACGAATTTTTAAATTCACTTTTGTTTATTTGTCAGAT
TGTAAGTACTTTCTCTAATCACTTTTTTTTCAAGGCAATCAGGGTATATTATATTGTACTTCAGCACAGT
TTTAGAGAACAATTGTTATAATTAAATGATAAGGTAGAATATTTCTGCATATAAATTCTGGCTGGCGTGG
AAATATTCTTATTGGTAGAAACAACTACACCCTGGTCATCATCCTGCCTTTCTCTTTATGGTTACAATGA
TATACACTGTTTGAGATGAGGATAAAATACTCTGAGTCCAAACCGGGCCCCTCTGCTAACCATGTTCATG
CCTTCTTCTCTTTCCTACAGCTCCTGGGCAACGTGCTGGTTGTTGTGCTGTCTCATCATTTTGGCAAAGA
ATTCCTCGACGGATCCGCCACCATGGTTTTGCTGCCTGGCTCTATGCTGCTGACCAGCAACCTGCACCAC
CTGAGACACCAGATGAGCCCTGGCAGCTGGAAGCGGCTGATCATCCTGCTGAGCTGTGTGTTTGGCGGCG
GAGGCACAAGCCTGCAGAACAAGAATCCCCACCAGCCTATGACACTGACCTGGCAGGTCCTGTCTCAGAC
CGGGGATGTCGTGTGGGATACAAAGGCTGTGCAGCCTCCTTGGACCTGGTGGCCTACACTGAAGCCTGAT
GTGTGTGCCCTGGCCGCCTCTCTGGAATCTTGGGATATTCCTGGCACCGACGTGTCCAGCAGCAAGAGAG
TCAGACCTCCTGACAGCGATTACACCGCCGCCTACAAGCAGATCACATGGGGCGCCATCGGCTGCAGCTA
CCCTAGAGCCAGAACCAGAATGGCCAGCAGCACCTTCTACGTGTGCCCCAGAGATGGCAGAACCCTGAGC
GAGGCTAGAAGATGTGGCGGCCTGGAAAGCCTGTACTGCAAAGAGTGGGACTGCGAGACAACCGGCACAG
GCTACTGGCTGAGCAAGAGCAGCAAGGACCTGATCACCGTGAAGTGGGACCAGAACAGCGAGTGGACCCA
GAAATTCCAGCAGTGCCACCAGACAGGCTGGTGCAACCCTCTGAAGATCGACTTCACCGACAAGGGCAAG
CTGTCCAAGGATTGGATCACCGGCAAGACCTGGGGCCTGCGCTTCTATGTGTCTGGACATCCTGGCGTGC
AGTTCACCATCCGGCTGAAGATCACCAACATGCCCGCTGTGGCTGTGGGCCCTGATCTGGTGCTTGTTGA
ACAGGGCCCTCCTAGAACCTCTCTGGCTTTGCCTCCTCCACTGCCTCCTAGAGAAGCCCCTCCACCTAGC
CTGCCTGACAGCAATTCTACAGCCCTGGCCACCAGCGCTCAGACCCCTACAGTGCGGAAAACCATCGTGA
CCCTGAACACCCCTCCTCCAACCACCGGCGACAGACTGTTTGATCTGGTCCAGGGCGCCTTCCTGACACT
GAACGCTACAAATCCTGGCGCCACCGAGAGCTGTTGGCTGTGTCTTGCTATGGGCCCACCTTACTACGAG
GCCATTGCCTCTAGCGGCGAGGTGGCCTATAGCACCGACCTGGATAGATGCAGATGGGGCACCCAGGGAA
AGCTGACCCTGACAGAAGTTTCTGGCCACGGCCTGTGCATCGGCAAGGTGCCCTTTACACACCAGCACCT
GTGCAATCAGACCCTGAGCATCAACAGCAGCGGCGACCACCAGTACCTGCTGCCTAGCAATCATTCTTGG
TGGGCCTGCAGCACCGGCCTGACACCTTGTCTGAGCACCAGCGTGTTCAACCAGACCAGGGACTTCTGCA
TCCAAGTGCAGCTGATCCCCAGGATCTACTACTACCCCGAGGAAGTGCTGCTCCAGGCCTACGACAATTC
TCACCCTCGGACCAAGCGGGAAGCCGTGTCTCTGACACTGGCTGTGCTGCTCGGACTGGGAATCACAGCC
GGAATCGGAACAGGCAGCACTGCCCTGATCAAGGGCCCTATCGATCTGCAGCAGGGACTGACCTCTCTGC
AGATTGCCATCGACGCCGATCTGAGAGCCCTGCAGGATAGCGTGTCCAAGCTGGAAGATAGCCTGACCAG
CCTGAGCGAAGTCGTGCTGCAGAATAGAAGAGGCCTGGACCTGCTGTTCCTGAAAGAAGGCGGACTTTGC
GCCGCTCTGAAAGAGGAATGCTGTTTCTACATCGACCACTCTGGCGCCGTGCGGGACAGCATGAAGAAGC
TGAAAGAGAAGCTGGACAAGCGCCAGCTGGAAAGACAGAAGTCTCAGAATTGGTACGAAGGCTGGTTCAA
CACAAGCCCCTGGTTCACCACACTGATCAGCACCATCATGGGCCCTCTGATCGTGCTGCTGCTGATCCTG
CTGTTTGGCCCCTGCATCCTGAACAGACTGGTGCAGTTCGTGAAGGACAGAATCAGCGTCGTGCAGGCCC
TGGTGCTGACACAGCAGTATCACCAGCTGAAGCCTCTGGAATACGAGCCCTGATAAGGATCCGTCGAGGA
ATTCACTCCTCAGGTGCAGGCTGCCTATCAGAAGGTGGTGGCTGGTGTGGCCAATGCCCTGGCTCACAAA
TACCACTGAGATCTTTTTCCCTCTGCCAAAAATTATGGGGACATCATGAAGCCCCTTGAGCATCTGACTT
CTGGCTAATAAAGGAAATTTATTTTCATTGCAATAGTGTGTTGGAATTTTTTGTGTCTCTCACTCGGAAG
GACATATGGGAGGGCAAATCATTTAAAACATCAGAATGAGTATTTGGTTTAGAGTTTGGCAACATATGCC
CATATGCTGGCTGCCATGAACAAAGGTTGGCTATAAAGAGGTCATCAGTATATGAAACAGCCCCCTGCTG
TCCATTCCTTATTCCATAGAAAAGCCTTGACTTGAGGTTAGATTTTTTTTATATTTTGTTTTGTGTTATT
TTTTTCTTTAACATCCCTAAAATTTTCCTTACATGTTTTACTAGCCAGATTTTTCCTCCTCTCCTGACTA
CTCCCAGTCATAGCTGTCCCTCTTCTCTTATGGAGATCCCTCGACGGATCGGCCGCAATTCGTAATCATG
TCATAGCTGTTTCCTGTGTGAAATTGTTATCCGCTCACAATTCCACACAACATACGAGCCGGAAGCATAA
AGTGTAAAGCCTGGGGTGCCTAATGAGTGAGCTAACTCACATTAATTGCGTTGCGCTCACTGCCCGCTTT
CCAGTCGGGAAACCTGTCGTGCCAGCTGCATTAATGAATCGGCCAACGCGCGGGGAGAGGCGGTTTGCGT
ATTGGGCGCTCTTCCGCTTCCTCGCTCACTGACTCGCTGCGCTCGGTCGTTCGGCTGCGGCGAGCGGTAT
CAGCTCACTCAAAGGCGGTAATACGGTTATCCACAGAATCAGGGGATAACGCAGGAAAGAACATGTGAGC
AAAAGGCCAGCAAAAGGCCAGGAACCGTAAAAAGGCCGCGTTGCTGGCGTTTTTCCATAGGCTCCGCCCC
CCTGACGAGCATCACAAAAATCGACGCTCAAGTCAGAGGTGGCGAAACCCGACAGGACTATAAAGATACC
AGGCGTTTCCCCCTGGAAGCTCCCTCGTGCGCTCTCCTGTTCCGACCCTGCCGCTTACCGGATACCTGTC
CGCCTTTCTCCCTTCGGGAAGCGTGGCGCTTTCTCATAGCTCACGCTGTAGGTATCTCAGTTCGGTGTAG
GTCGTTCGCTCCAAGCTGGGCTGTGTGCACGAACCCCCCGTTCAGCCCGACCGCTGCGCCTTATCCGGTA
ACTATCGTCTTGAGTCCAACCCGGTAAGACACGACTTATCGCCACTGGCAGCAGCCACTGGTAACAGGAT
TAGCAGAGCGAGGTATGTAGGCGGTGCTACAGAGTTCTTGAAGTGGTGGCCTAACTACGGCTACACTAGA
AGAACAGTATTTGGTATCTGCGCTCTGCTGAAGCCAGTTACCTTCGGAAAAAGAGTTGGTAGCTCTTGAT
CCGGCAAACAAACCACCGCTGGTAGCGGTGGTTTTTTTGTTTGCAAGCAGCAGATTACGCGCAGAAAAAA
AGGATCTCAAGAAGATCCTTTGATCTTTTCTACGGGGTCTGACGCTCAGTGGAACGAAAACTCACGTTAA
GGGATTTTGGTCATGAGATTATCAAAAAGGATCTTCACCTAGATCCTTTTAAATTAAAAATGAAGTTTTA
AATCAATCTAAAGTATATATGAGTAAACTTGGTCTGACAGTTACCAATGCTTAATCAGTGAGGCACCTAT
CTCAGCGATCTGTCTATTTCGTTCATCCATAGTTGCCTGACTCCCCGTCGTGTAGATAACTACGATACGG
GAGGGCTTACCATCTGGCCCCAGTGCTGCAATGATACCGCGAGACCCACGCTCACCGGCTCCAGATTTAT
CAGCAATAAACCAGCCAGCCGGAAGGGCCGAGCGCAGAAGTGGTCCTGCAACTTTATCCGCCTCCATCCA
GTCTATTAATTGTTGCCGGGAAGCTAGAGTAAGTAGTTCGCCAGTTAATAGTTTGCGCAACGTTGTTGCC
ATTGCTACAGGCATCGTGGTGTCACGCTCGTCGTTTGGTATGGCTTCATTCAGCTCCGGTTCCCAACGAT
CAAGGCGAGTTACATGATCCCCCATGTTGTGCAAAAAAGCGGTTAGCTCCTTCGGTCCTCCGATCGTTGT
CAGAAGTAAGTTGGCCGCAGTGTTATCACTCATGGTTATGGCAGCACTGCATAATTCTCTTACTGTCATG
CCATCCGTAAGATGCTTTTCTGTGACTGGTGAGTACTCAACCAAGTCATTCTGAGAATAGTGTATGCGGC
GACCGAGTTGCTCTTGCCCGGCGTCAATACGGGATAATACCGCGCCACATAGCAGAACTTTAAAAGTGCT
CATCATTGGAAAACGTTCTTCGGGGCGAAAACTCTCAAGGATCTTACCGCTGTTGAGATCCAGTTCGATG
TAACCCACTCGTGCACCCAACTGATCTTCAGCATCTTTTACTTTCACCAGCGTTTCTGGGTGAGCAAAAA
CAGGAAGGCAAAATGCCGCAAAAAAGGGAATAAGGGCGACACGGAAATGTTGAATACTCATACTCTTCCT
TTTTCAATATTATTGAAGCATTTATCAGGGTTATTGTCTCATGAGCGGATACATATTTGAATGTATTTAG
AAAAATAAACAAATAGGGGTTCCGCGCACATTTCCCCGAAAAGTGCCACCTAAATTGTAAGCGTTAATAT
TTTGTTAAAATTCGCGTTAAATTTTTGTTAAATCAGCTCATTTTTTAACCAATAGGCCGAAATCGGCAAA
ATCCCTTATAAATCAAAAGAATAGACCGAGATAGGGT
[37 nt withheld, positions 6338-6374]
AAAGAACGTGGACTCCAACGTCAAAGG
[49 nt withheld, positions 6402-6450]
T
[91 nt withheld, positions 6452-6542]
G
[124 nt withheld, positions 6544-6667]
CCCATTCGCCATTCAGGCTGCGCAACTGTTGGGAAGGGCGATCGGTGCGGGCCTCTTCGCTATTACGCCA
GCTGGCGAAAGGGGGATGTGCTGCAAGGCGATTAAGTTGGGTAACGCCAGGGTTTTCCCAGTCACGACGT
TGTAAAACGACGGCCAGTGAGCGCGCGTAATACGACTCACTATAGGGCGAATTGGAGCTCCACCGCGGTG
GCGGCCGCTCTAGA
Features (pLannotate 1.2.2; 17 found; start..end, strand, type, name):
     83..462     +  enhancer       CMV enhancer: human cytomegalovirus immediate early enhancer
    463..666     +  promoter       CMV promoter: human cytomegalovirus (CMV) immediate early promoter
    778..1350    +  intron         β-globin intron: intron from rabbit β-globin gene
   1507..3480    +  CDS            env: ENV_MLVF5 - Experimental evidence at protein level: Swiss-Prot protein existence level 1. The transmembrane protein (TM) acts as a class I viral fusion protein. Under the current model, the protein has at least 3 conformational states: pre-fusion native state, pre-hairpin intermediate state, and post-fusion hairpin state. During viral and target cell membrane fusion, the coiled coil regions (heptad repeats) assume a trimer-of-hairpins structure, positioning the fusion peptide in close proximity to the C-terminal region of the ectodomain. The formation of this structure appears to drive apposit
   3499..3576    +  CDS            HBB (fragment): HBB_PONPY - Experimental evidence at transcript level: Swiss-Prot protein existence level 2. Involved in oxygen transport from the lung to the various peripheral tissues. From Pongo pygmaeus (Bornean orangutan).
   3647..3702    +  polyA_signal   β-globin poly(A) signal: rabbit β-globin polyadenylation signal (Gil and Proudfoot, 1987)
   4084..4100    -  protein_bind   lac operator: The lac repressor binds to the lac operator to inhibit transcription in E. coli. This inhibition can be relieved by adding lactose or isopropyl-β-D-thiogalactopyranoside (IPTG). lac repressor encoded by lacI
   4108..4138    -  promoter       lac promoter: promoter for the E. coli lac operon
   4153..4174    -  protein_bind   CAP binding site: CAP binding activates transcription in the presence of cAMP. E. coli catabolite activator protein
   4187..4279    -  CDS            lacI (fragment): lac repressor; lacI; The lac repressor binds to the lac operator to inhibit transcription in E. coli. This inhibition can be relieved by adding lactose or isopropyl-β-D-thiogalactopyranoside (IPTG).
   4462..5050    -  rep_origin     ori: high-copy-number ColE1/pMB1/pBR322/pUC origin of replication
   5221..6081    -  CDS            AmpR: β-lactamase; bla; confers resistance to ampicillin, carbenicillin, and related antibiotics
   6082..6186    -  promoter       AmpR promoter: bla
   6239..6667    -  rep_origin     f1 ori (sequence partly withheld): f1 bacteriophage origin of replication; arrow indicates direction of (+) strand synthesis
   6672..6827    -  CDS            lacZα (fragment): LacZα fragment of β-galactosidase; lacZ fragment
   6835..6853    +  promoter       T7 promoter: promoter for bacteriophage T7 RNA polymerase
   6862..6891    +  misc_feature   MCS (fragment): pBluescript multiple cloning site
