[The description below was written by a language model from this plasmid's Addgene catalogue record and pLannotate feature annotations shown in this document.]
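Description:
phCMV-coGALVenv-C4070A is a mammalian expression plasmid of about 6.9 kb, built on the phCMV backbone, that supplies a viral envelope glycoprotein in trans for pseudotyping retroviral or lentiviral vectors. It is maintained in E. coli through a high-copy ColE1/pUC-type origin and selected with ampicillin via the β-lactamase gene. The backbone also retains pBluescript-derived remnants: an f1 phage origin, lac promoter/operator elements, lacZα and lacI fragments, a T7 promoter and part of a multiple cloning site. None of these have a role in envelope expression.

The payload is a roughly 2.1 kb gene encoding the Gibbon Ape Leukemia Virus (GALV) envelope protein, codon-optimized for expression in human packaging cells and inserted as a BamHI fragment. The protein is chimeric: its C-terminus is replaced by that of the amphotropic murine leukemia virus strain 4070A envelope, a change recorded as increasing packaging efficiency. The automated annotation labels this reading frame by similarity to a murine leukemia virus Env entry, which reflects relatedness among gammaretroviral envelopes rather than the actual source. Transcription is driven by the human CMV immediate early enhancer and promoter. A rabbit β-globin intron lies upstream of the coding sequence, a feature generally included to aid mRNA processing and expression, and a short β-globin exon remnant and the rabbit β-globin polyadenylation signal lie downstream.

The plasmid is co-transfected with a transfer vector and packaging constructs into producer cells such as 293T to generate GALV-pseudotyped particles. The depositor notes that, because of the codon optimization, optimal titers are reached with 8 to 30 times less plasmid than with non-optimized GALV env constructs.
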