Addgene plasmid #172217: phCMV-coGALVenv-C4070A
Purpose: Expresses the envelope protein of Gibbon Ape Leukemia Virus (GALV) for pseudotyping of retroviral or lentiviral vectors
Depositing lab: Boris Fehse. Depositing organization: Universitaetsklinikum Hamburg-Eppendorf. Publication: Efficient Pseudotyping of Different Retroviral Vectors Using a Novel, Codon-Optimized Gene for Chimeric GALV Envelope. Mirow M, Schwarze LI, Fehse B, Riecken K. Viruses. 2021 Jul 27;13(8). pii: v13081471. doi: 10.3390/v13081471. PubMed 34452336.
Backbone
  Vector backbone: phCMV
  Backbone size w/o insert (bp): 4816
  Total vector size (bp): 6892
  Vector type: Mammalian Expression
Growth in bacteria
  Bacterial resistance: Ampicillin, 100 μg/mL
  Growth temperature: 37°C
  Growth strain: DH5alpha
  Growth instructions: Any strain, nothing special needed.
  Copy number: High Copy
Gene/Insert
  Gene/Insert name: Envelope protein of Gibbon Ape Leukemia Virus (codon-optimized version) (alt names: coGALVenv; Codon optimized for optimal expression in human packaging cells)
  Species: Gibbon Ape Leukemia Virus
  Insert size (bp): 2076
  Mutation: Carries C-terminus of amphotropic MLV strain 4070A to increase packaging efficiency
  Promoter: CMV immediate early promoter
  Cloning method: Restriction Enzyme; 5′ cloning site BamHI (not destroyed); 3′ cloning site BamHI (not destroyed)
  Sequencing primers: 5′ TCCTACAGCTCCTGGGCAAC
Terms and licenses: Academic/Nonprofit Terms; Industry Terms: Not Available to Industry
Depositor comments: Please note that significantly lower amounts of this codon optimized plasmid are required for efficient packaging. Depending on the vector type and protocol used so far, optimal titers are achieved with 8 to 30 times less plasmid compared to non-codon optimized GALV env. We suggest to start with 0.02 µg per 1x10^6 293T packaging cells (resulting in about 0.1 µg phCMV-coGALVenv-C4070A plasmid per 10 cm cell culture dish). Full details are given in the publication.
How to cite: phCMV-coGALVenv-C4070A was a gift from Boris Fehse (Addgene plasmid # 172217 ; http://n2t.net/addgene:172217 ; RRID:Addgene_172217)
